Addgene plasmid #158246: pLKO_NWS.V5.VSVg_NGFR
Purpose: Protein Barcode (Pro-Code) for vector/cell tracking. Contains U6 trRNA cassette for sgRNA cloning. Enables phenotypic CRISPR screens at a single cell resolution (using cytometry).
Depositing lab: Brian Brown. Depositing organization: Icahn School of Medicine at Mount Sinai. Publication: Protein Barcodes Enable High-Dimensional Single-Cell CRISPR Screens. Wroblewska A, Dhainaut M, Ben-Zvi B, Rose SA, Park ES, Amir ED, Bektesevic A, Baccarini A, Merad M, Rahman AH, Brown BD. Cell. 2018 Nov 1;175(4):1141-1155.e16. doi: 10.1016/j.cell.2018.09.022. Epub 2018 Oct 18. PubMed 30343902.
Backbone
  Vector backbone: pLKO
  Backbone size w/o insert (bp): 9000
  Vector type: Lentiviral, CRISPR
Growth in bacteria
  Bacterial resistance: Ampicillin, 100 μg/mL
  Growth temperature: 37°C
  Growth strain: NEB Stable
  Copy number: High Copy
Gene/Insert
  Gene/Insert name: Pro-Code Tagged human dNGFR
  Species: H. sapiens (human)
  Insert size (bp): 1000
  Mutation: Truncation of the signaling domain
  Entrez Gene: NGFR (a.k.a. CD271, Gp80-LNGFR, TNFRSF16, p75(NTR), p75NTR)
  Promoter: EF1a
  Tag / fusion protein: NWS.V5.VSVg (N terminal on insert)
  Cloning method: Restriction Enzyme; 5′ cloning site Unknown (unknown if destroyed)
  Sequencing primers: 5′ cctttttgagtttggatcttggttcat
Terms and licenses: Academic/Nonprofit Terms; Industry Terms: Not Available to Industry
How to cite: pLKO_NWS.V5.VSVg_NGFR was a gift from Brian Brown (Addgene plasmid # 158246 ; http://n2t.net/addgene:158246 ; RRID:Addgene_158246)
