[The description below was written by a language model from this plasmid's Addgene catalogue record and pLannotate feature annotations shown in this document.]
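Description:
pLKO_NWS.V5.VSVg_NGFR is a lentiviral CRISPR vector on the pLKO backbone, about 8.9 kb in the sequenced record, that pairs a guide RNA expression cassette with a protein barcode ("Pro-Code") for tracking transduced cells. It is maintained in E. coli as a high-copy plasmid through a ColE1/pUC-type origin with ampicillin selection (AmpR), and also carries an f1 origin and an SV40 origin. The viral portion has a third-generation layout. An RSV promoter drives a truncated HIV-1 5' LTR, followed by the Ψ packaging signal with a gag fragment, the RRE for Rev-dependent export of the genomic RNA, and a cPPT/CTS. A second truncated LTR lies downstream of the payload and is followed by an SV40 polyadenylation signal. No mammalian drug-resistance marker is annotated.

The payload has two units. A human U6 (RNA polymerase III) promoter sits upstream of the S. pyogenes Cas9 guide RNA scaffold, providing a site into which a user-chosen sgRNA spacer is cloned. Cas9 itself is not encoded. Downstream, the EF-1α promoter drives a human NGFR lacking its signaling domain (dNGFR), an inert cell-surface protein that serves as a scaffold for three N-terminal epitope tags: NWS, V5 and VSVg. The tags are listed in the catalogue record but are not separately annotated in the feature table. A WPRE after the coding sequence enhances expression.

Because each combination of epitopes defines a distinct barcode detectable with antibodies, linking one Pro-Code to one sgRNA lets the identity of the perturbation be read out in individual cells by cytometry. This allows pooled phenotypic CRISPR screens at single-cell resolution, as well as general vector and cell tracking.
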