Features (pLannotate 1.2.2; 29 found; start..end, strand, type, name):
     50..290     +  promoter       U6 promoter: RNA polymerase III promoter for human U6 snRNA
    317..392     +  misc_RNA       gRNA scaffold: guide RNA scaffold for the Streptococcus pyogenes CRISPR/Cas9 system
    440..557     +  misc_feature   cPPT/CTS: central polypurine tract and central termination sequence of HIV-1
    624..690     +  CDS            small t antigen (fragment): SV40 (simian virus 40) small t antigen
    697..1875    +  promoter       EF-1α promoter: strong constitutive promoter for human elongation factor EF-1α
   1892..1917    +  misc_feature   MCS (fragment): multiple cloning site
   1930..2895    +  CDS            NGFR (fragment): TNR16_HUMAN - Also known as TNFRSF16. Experimental evidence at protein level: Swiss-Prot protein existence level 1. Low affinity receptor which can bind to NGF, BDNF, NTF3, and NTF4. Forms a heterodimeric receptor with SORCS2 that binds the precursor forms of NGF, BDNF and NTF3 with high affinity, and has much lower affinity for mature NGF and BDNF (PubMed:24908487). Plays an important role in differentiation and survival of specific neuronal populations during development (By similarity). Can mediate cell survival as well as cell death of neural cells. Plays a role in the inactivation of RHOA
   2926..3514    +  misc_feature   WPRE: woodchuck hepatitis virus posttranscriptional regulatory element
   3519..3656    +  CDS            nef (fragment): NEF_HV1LA - Experimental evidence at protein level: Swiss-Prot protein existence level 1. Extracellular Nef protein targets CD4(+) T-lymphocytes for apoptosis by interacting with CXCR4 surface receptors. From Human immunodeficiency virus type 1 group M subtype B (isolate Lai) (HIV-1).
   3642..3822    +  LTR            5' LTR (truncated): truncated 5' long terminal repeat (LTR) from HIV-1
   3894..4015    +  polyA_signal   SV40 poly(A) signal: SV40 polyadenylation signal
   4055..4190    +  rep_origin     SV40 ori: SV40 origin of replication
   4211..4229    -  promoter       T7 promoter: promoter for bacteriophage T7 RNA polymerase
   4237..4392    +  CDS            lacZα (fragment): LacZα fragment of β-galactosidase; lacZ fragment
   4397..4825    +  rep_origin     f1 ori (sequence partly withheld): f1 bacteriophage origin of replication; arrow indicates direction of (+) strand synthesis
   4878..4982    +  promoter       AmpR promoter: bla
   4983..5843    +  CDS            AmpR: β-lactamase; bla; confers resistance to ampicillin, carbenicillin, and related antibiotics
   6014..6602    +  rep_origin     ori: high-copy-number ColE1/pMB1/pBR322/pUC origin of replication
   6785..6877    +  CDS            lacI (fragment): lac repressor; lacI; The lac repressor binds to the lac operator to inhibit transcription in E. coli. This inhibition can be relieved by adding lactose or isopropyl-β-D-thiogalactopyranoside (IPTG).
   6890..6911    +  protein_bind   CAP binding site: CAP binding activates transcription in the presence of cAMP. E. coli catabolite activator protein
   6926..6956    +  promoter       lac promoter: promoter for the E. coli lac operon
   6964..6980    +  protein_bind   lac operator: The lac repressor binds to the lac operator to inhibit transcription in E. coli. This inhibition can be relieved by adding lactose or isopropyl-β-D-thiogalactopyranoside (IPTG). lac repressor encoded by lacI
   7025..7043    +  promoter       T3 promoter: promoter for bacteriophage T3 RNA polymerase
   7071..7297    +  promoter       RSV promoter: Rous sarcoma virus enhancer/promoter
   7298..7478    +  LTR            5' LTR (truncated): truncated 5' long terminal repeat (LTR) from HIV-1
   7525..7650    +  misc_feature   HIV-1 Ψ: packaging signal of human immunodeficiency virus type 1
   7634..7997    +  CDS            HIV-1 gag (fragment): gag protein from human immunodeficiency virus 1; gag
   8143..8376    +  misc_feature   RRE: The Rev response element (RRE) of HIV-1 allows for Rev-dependent mRNA export from the nucleus to the cytoplasm.
   8753..8853    +  CDS            Rev (fragment): human immunodeficiency virus 1 (HIV-1) Rev protein; rev; enhances nuclear export of unspliced and incompletely spliced viral mRNAs
>Addgene plasmid #158246 | pLKO_NWS.V5.VSVg_NGFR | addgene full sequence | sequence record 327707 | Addgene NGS Result
TCGACGGTATCGATCACGAGACTAGTATCGAGCGGCCGCCCCCTTCACCGAGGGCCTATTTCCCATGATT
CCTTCATATTTGCATATACGATACAAGGCTGTTAGAGAGATAATTGGAATTAATTTGACTGTAAACACAA
AGATATTAGTACAAAATACGTGACGTAGAAAGTAATAATTTCTTGGGTAGTTTGCAGTTTTAAAATTATG
TTTTAAAATGGACTATCATATGCTTACCGTAACTTGAAAGTATTTCGATTTCTTGGCTTTATATATCTTG
TGGAAAGGACGAAACACCGGGTCTTCGAGAAGACCTGTTTTAGAGCTAGAAATAGCAAGTTAAAATAAGG
CTAGTCCGTTATCAACTTGAAAAAGTGGCACCGAGTCGGTGCTTTTTTTAATTCTCGACCTCGAGACAAA
TGGCAGTATTCATCCACAATTTTAAAAGAAAAGGGGGGATTGGGGGGTACAGTGCAGGGGAAAGAATAGT
AGACATAATAGCAACAGACATACAAACTAAAGAATTACAAAAACAAATTACAAAAATTCAAAATTTTCGG
GTTTATTACAGGGACAGCAGAGATCCACTTTGGCCGCGGCTCGAGGCGATAAGCTTTGCAAAGATGGATA
AAGTTTTAAACAGAGAGGAATCTTTGCAGCTAATGGACCTTCTAGGTCTTGAAAGGAGTGGGAATTGGCT
CCGGTGCCCGTCAGTGGGCAGAGCGCACATCGCCCACAGTCCCCGAGAAGTTGGGGGGAGGGGTCGGCAA
TTGAACCGGTGCCTAGAGAAGGTGGCGCGGGGTAAACTGGGAAAGTGATGTCGTGTACTGGCTCCGCCTT
TTTCCCGAGGGTGGGGGAGAACCGTATATAAGTGCAGTAGTCGCCGTGAACGTTCTTTTTCGCAACGGGT
TTGCCGCCAGAACACAGGTAAGTGCCGTGTGTGGTTCCCGCGGGCCTGGCCTCTTTACGGGTTATGGCCC
TTGCGTGCCTTGAATTACTTCCACCTGGCTGCAGTACGTGATTCTTGATCCCGAGCTTCGGGTTGGAAGT
GGGTGGGAGAGTTCGAGGCCTTGCGCTTAAGGAGCCCCTTCGCCTCGTGCTTGAGTTGAGGCCTGGCCTG
GGCGCTGGGGCCGCCGCGTGCGAATCTGGTGGCACCTTCGCGCCTGTCTCGCTGCTTTCGATAAGTCTCT
AGCCATTTAAAATTTTTGATGACCTGCTGCGACGCTTTTTTTCTGGCAAGATAGTCTTGTAAATGCGGGC
CAAGATCTGCACACTGGTATTTCGGTTTTTGGGGCCGCGGGCGGCGACGGGGCCCGTGCGTCCCAGCGCA
CATGTTCGGCGAGGCGGGGCCTGCGAGCGCGGCCACCGAGAATCGGACGGGGGTAGTCTCAAGCTGGCCG
GCCTGCTCTGGTGCCTGGCCTCGCGCCGCCGTGTATCGCCCCGCCCTGGGCGGCAAGGCTGGCCCGGTCG
GCACCAGTTGCGTGAGCGGAAAGATGGCCGCTTCCCGGCCCTGCTGCAGGGAGCTCAAAATGGAGGACGC
GGCGCTCGGGAGAGCGGGCGGGTGAGTCACCCACACAAAGGAAAAGGGCCTTTCCGTCCTCAGCCGTCGC
TTCATGTGACTCCACGGAGTACCGGGCGCCGTCCAGGCACCTCGATTAGTTCTCGAGCTTTTGGAGTACG
TCGTCTTTAGGTTGGGGGGAGGGGTTTTATGCGATGGAGTTTCCCCACACTGAGTGGGTGGAGACTGAAG
TTAGGCCAGCTTGGCACTTGATGTAATTCTCCTTGGAATTTGCCCTTTTTGAGTTTGGATCTTGGTTCAT
TCTCAAGCCTCAGACAGTGGTTCAAAGTTTTTTTCTTCCATTTCAGGTGTCGTGAGGAATTCTGCAGTCG
ATCGACGGTACCGCGGGCCCGGGATCCACGGTCGCCACCATGGGGGCAGGTGCCACCGGCCGCGCCATGG
ACGGGCCGCGCCTGCTGCTGTTGCTGCTTCTGGGGGTGTCCCTTGGAGGTGCCAAGGAGGCATGCAACTG
GTCCCACCCCCAATTCGAGAAAGGAGGAGGCGGGGGAGGGGGCAAACCAATTCCAAACCCACTGCTGGGA
CTGGATTCCACAGGAGGAGGCGGGGGAGGGTATACAGATATCGAAATGAATAGACTCGGAAAGCCCACAG
GCCTGTACACACACAGCGGTGAGTGCTGCAAAGCCTGCAACCTGGGCGAGGGTGTGGCCCAGCCTTGTGG
AGCCAACCAGACCGTGTGTGAGCCCTGCCTGGACAGCGTGACGTTCTCCGACGTGGTGAGCGCGACCGAG
CCGTGCAAGCCGTGCACCGAGTGCGTGGGGCTCCAGAGCATGTCGGCGCCGTGCGTGGAGGCCGACGACG
CCGTGTGCCGCTGCGCCTACGGCTACTACCAGGATGAGACGACTGGGCGCTGCGAGGCGTGCCGCGTGTG
CGAGGCGGGCTCGGGCCTCGTGTTCTCCTGCCAGGACAAGCAGAACACCGTGTGCGAGGAGTGCCCCGAC
GGCACGTATTCCGACGAGGCCAACCACGTGGACCCGTGCCTGCCCTGCACCGTGTGCGAGGACACCGAGC
GCCAGCTCCGCGAGTGCACACGCTGGGCCGACGCCGAGTGCGAGGAGATCCCTGGCCGTTGGATTACACG
GTCCACACCCCCAGAGGGCTCGGACAGCACAGCCCCCAGCACCCAGGAGCCTGAGGCACCTCCAGAACAA
GACCTCATAGCCAGCACGGTGGCAGGTGTGGTGACCACAGTGATGGGCAGCTCCCAGCCCGTGGTGACCC
GAGGCACCACCGACAACCTCATCCCTGTCTATTGCTCCATCCTGGCTGCTGTGGTTGTGGGCCTTGTGGC
CTACATAGCCTTCAAGAGGTGGAACAGGGGTATCCTCTAGAGCGGCCGCGTCGACAATCAACCTCTGGAT
TACAAAATTTGTGAAAGATTGACTGGTATTCTTAACTATGTTGCTCCTTTTACGCTATGTGGATACGCTG
CTTTAATGCCTTTGTATCATGCTATTGCTTCCCGTATGGCTTTCATTTTCTCCTCCTTGTATAAATCCTG
GTTGCTGTCTCTTTATGAGGAGTTGTGGCCCGTTGTCAGGCAACGTGGCGTGGTGTGCACTGTGTTTGCT
GACGCAACCCCCACTGGTTGGGGCATTGCCACCACCTGTCAGCTCCTTTCCGGGACTTTCGCTTTCCCCC
TCCCTATTGCCACGGCGGAACTCATCGCCGCCTGCCTTGCCCGCTGCTGGACAGGGGCTCGGCTGTTGGG
CACTGACAATTCCGTGGTGTTGTCGGGGAAGCTGACGTCCTTTCCATGGCTGCTCGCCTGTGTTGCCACC
TGGATTCTGCGCGGGACGTCCTTCTGCTACGTCCCTTCGGCCCTCAATCCAGCGGACCTTCCTTCCCGCG
GCCTGCTGCCGGCTCTGCGGCCTCTTCCGCATCTTCGCCTTCGCCCTCAGACGAGTCGGATCTCCCTTTG
GGCCGCCTCCCCGCCTGGGTACCTTTAAGACCAATGACTTACAAGGCAGCTGTAGATCTTAGCCACTTTT
TAAAAGAAAAGGGGGGACTGGAAGGGCTAATTCACTCCCAACGAAGATAAGATCTGCTTTTTGCTTGTAC
TGGGTCTCTCTGGTTAGACCAGATCTGAGCCTGGGAGCTCTCTGGCTAACTAGGGAACCCACTGCTTAAG
CCTCAATAAAGCTTGCCTTGAGTGCTTCAAGTAGTGTGTGCCCGTCTGTTGTGTGACTCTGGTAACTAGA
GATCCCTCAGACCCTTTTAGTCAGTGTGGAAAATCTCTAGCAGTAGTAGTTCATGTCATCTTATTATTCA
GTATTTATAACTTGCAAAGAAATGAATATCAGAGAGTGAGAGGAACTTGTTTATTGCAGCTTATAATGGT
TACAAATAAAGCAATAGCATCACAAATTTCACAAATAAAGCATTTTTTTCACTGCATTCTAGTTGTGGTT
TGTCCAAACTCATCAATGTATCTTATCATGTCTGGCTCTAGCTATCCCGCCCCTAACTCCGCCCATCCCG
CCCCTAACTCCGCCCAGTTCCGCCCATTCTCCGCCCCATGGCTGACTAATTTTTTTTATTTATGCAGAGG
CCGAGGCCGCCTCGGCCTCTGAGCTATTCCAGAAGTAGTGAGGAGGCTTTTTTGGAGGCCTAGGGACGTA
CCCAATTCGCCCTATAGTGAGTCGTATTACGCGCGCTCACTGGCCGTCGTTTTACAACGTCGTGACTGGG
AAAACCCTGGCGTTACCCAACTTAATCGCCTTGCAGCACATCCCCCTTTCGCCAGCTGGCGTAATAGCGA
AGAGGCCCGCACCGATCGCCCTTCCCAACAGTTGCGCAGCCTGAATGGCGAATGGG
[124 nt withheld, positions 4397-4520]
C
[91 nt withheld, positions 4522-4612]
A
[49 nt withheld, positions 4614-4662]
CCTTTGACGTTGGAGTCCACGTTCTTT
[37 nt withheld, positions 4690-4726]
ACCCTATCTCGGTCTATTCTTTTGATTTATAAGGGATTTTGCCGATTTCGGCCTATTGGTTAAAAAATGA
GCTGATTTAACAAAAATTTAACGCGAATTTTAACAAAATATTAACGCTTACAATTTAGGTGGCACTTTTC
GGGGAAATGTGCGCGGAACCCCTATTTGTTTATTTTTCTAAATACATTCAAATATGTATCCGCTCATGAG
ACAATAACCCTGATAAATGCTTCAATAATATTGAAAAAGGAAGAGTATGAGTATTCAACATTTCCGTGTC
GCCCTTATTCCCTTTTTTGCGGCATTTTGCCTTCCTGTTTTTGCTCACCCAGAAACGCTGGTGAAAGTAA
AAGATGCTGAAGATCAGTTGGGTGCACGAGTGGGTTACATCGAACTGGATCTCAACAGCGGTAAGATCCT
TGAGAGTTTTCGCCCCGAAGAACGTTTTCCAATGATGAGCACTTTTAAAGTTCTGCTATGTGGCGCGGTA
TTATCCCGTATTGACGCCGGGCAAGAGCAACTCGGTCGCCGCATACACTATTCTCAGAATGACTTGGTTG
AGTACTCACCAGTCACAGAAAAGCATCTTACGGATGGCATGACAGTAAGAGAATTATGCAGTGCTGCCAT
AACCATGAGTGATAACACTGCGGCCAACTTACTTCTGACAACGATCGGAGGACCGAAGGAGCTAACCGCT
TTTTTGCACAACATGGGGGATCATGTAACTCGCCTTGATCGTTGGGAACCGGAGCTGAATGAAGCCATAC
CAAACGACGAGCGTGACACCACGATGCCTGTAGCAATGGCAACAACGTTGCGCAAACTATTAACTGGCGA
ACTACTTACTCTAGCTTCCCGGCAACAATTAATAGACTGGATGGAGGCGGATAAAGTTGCAGGACCACTT
CTGCGCTCGGCCCTTCCGGCTGGCTGGTTTATTGCTGATAAATCTGGAGCCGGTGAGCGTGGGTCTCGCG
GTATCATTGCAGCACTGGGGCCAGATGGTAAGCCCTCCCGTATCGTAGTTATCTACACGACGGGGAGTCA
GGCAACTATGGATGAACGAAATAGACAGATCGCTGAGATAGGTGCCTCACTGATTAAGCATTGGTAACTG
TCAGACCAAGTTTACTCATATATACTTTAGATTGATTTAAAACTTCATTTTTAATTTAAAAGGATCTAGG
TGAAGATCCTTTTTGATAATCTCATGACCAAAATCCCTTAACGTGAGTTTTCGTTCCACTGAGCGTCAGA
CCCCGTAGAAAAGATCAAAGGATCTTCTTGAGATCCTTTTTTTCTGCGCGTAATCTGCTGCTTGCAAACA
AAAAAACCACCGCTACCAGCGGTGGTTTGTTTGCCGGATCAAGAGCTACCAACTCTTTTTCCGAAGGTAA
CTGGCTTCAGCAGAGCGCAGATACCAAATACTGTTCTTCTAGTGTAGCCGTAGTTAGGCCACCACTTCAA
GAACTCTGTAGCACCGCCTACATACCTCGCTCTGCTAATCCTGTTACCAGTGGCTGCTGCCAGTGGCGAT
AAGTCGTGTCTTACCGGGTTGGACTCAAGACGATAGTTACCGGATAAGGCGCAGCGGTCGGGCTGAACGG
GGGGTTCGTGCACACAGCCCAGCTTGGAGCGAACGACCTACACCGAACTGAGATACCTACAGCGTGAGCT
ATGAGAAAGCGCCACGCTTCCCGAAGGGAGAAAGGCGGACAGGTATCCGGTAAGCGGCAGGGTCGGAACA
GGAGAGCGCACGAGGGAGCTTCCAGGGGGAAACGCCTGGTATCTTTATAGTCCTGTCGGGTTTCGCCACC
TCTGACTTGAGCGTCGATTTTTGTGATGCTCGTCAGGGGGGCGGAGCCTATGGAAAAACGCCAGCAACGC
GGCCTTTTTACGGTTCCTGGCCTTTTGCTGGCCTTTTGCTCACATGTTCTTTCCTGCGTTATCCCCTGAT
TCTGTGGATAACCGTATTACCGCCTTTGAGTGAGCTGATACCGCTCGCCGCAGCCGAACGACCGAGCGCA
GCGAGTCAGTGAGCGAGGAAGCGGAAGAGCGCCCAATACGCAAACCGCCTCTCCCCGCGCGTTGGCCGAT
TCATTAATGCAGCTGGCACGACAGGTTTCCCGACTGGAAAGCGGGCAGTGAGCGCAACGCAATTAATGTG
AGTTAGCTCACTCATTAGGCACCCCAGGCTTTACACTTTATGCTTCCGGCTCGTATGTTGTGTGGAATTG
TGAGCGGATAACAATTTCACACAGGAAACAGCTATGACCATGATTACGCCAAGCGCGCAATTAACCCTCA
CTAAAGGGAACAAAAGCTGGAGCTGCAAGCTTAATGTAGTCTTATGCAATACTCTTGTAGTCTTGCAACA
TGGTAACGATGAGTTAGCAACATGCCTTACAAGGAGAGAAAAAGCACCGTGCATGGCGATTGGTGGAAGT
AAGGTGGTACGATCGTGCCTTATTAGGAAGGCAACAGACGGGTCTGACATGGATTGGACGAACCACTGAA
TTGCCGCATTGCAGAGATATTGTATTTAAGTGCCTAGCTCGATACATAAACGGGTCTCTCTGGTTAGACC
AGATCTGAGCCTGGGAGCTCTCTGGCTAACTAGGGAACCCACTGCTTAAGCCTCAATAAAGCTTGCCTTG
AGTGCTTCAAGTAGTGTGTGCCCGTCTGTTGTGTGACTCTGGTAACTAGAGATCCCTCAGACCCTTTTAG
TCAGTGTGGAAAATCTCTAGCAGTGGCGCCCGAACAGGGACTTGAAAGCGAAAGGGAAACCAGAGGAGCT
CTCTCGACGCAGGACTCGGCTTGCTGAAGCGCGCACGGCAAGAGGCGAGGGGCGGCGACTGGTGAGTACG
CCAAAAATTTTGACTAGCGGAGGCTAGAAGGAGAGAGATGGGTGCGAGAGCGTCAGTATTAAGCGGGGGA
GAATTAGATCGCGATGGGAAAAAATTCGGTTAAGGCCAGGGGGAAAGAAAAAATATAAATTAAAACATAT
AGTATGGGCAAGCAGGGAGCTAGAACGATTCGCAGTTAATCCTGGCCTGTTAGAAACATCAGAAGGCTGT
AGACAAATACTGGGACAGCTACAACCATCCCTTCAGACAGGATCAGAAGAACTTAGATCATTATATAATA
CAGTAGCAACCCTCTATTGTGTGCATCAAAGGATAGAGATAAAAGACACCAAGGAAGCTTTAGACAAGAT
AGAGGAAGAGCAAAACAAAAGTAAGACCACCGCACAGCAAGCGGCCGCTGATCTTCAGACCTGGAGGAGG
AGATATGAGGGACAATTGGAGAAGTGAATTATATAAATATAAAGTAGTAAAAATTGAACCATTAGGAGTA
GCACCCACCAAGGCAAAGAGAAGAGTGGTGCAGAGAGAAAAAAGAGCAGTGGGAATAGGAGCTTTGTTCC
TTGGGTTCTTGGGAGCAGCAGGAAGCACTATGGGCGCAGCGTCAATGACGCTGACGGTACAGGCCAGACA
ATTATTGTCTGGTATAGTGCAGCAGCAGAACAATTTGCTGAGGGCTATTGAGGCGCAACAGCATCTGTTG
CAACTCACAGTCTGGGGCATCAAGCAGCTCCAGGCAAGAATCCTGGCTGTGGAAAGATACCTAAAGGATC
AACAGCTCCTGGGGATTTGGGGTTGCTCTGGAAAACTCATTTGCACCACTGCTGTGCCTTGGAATGCTAG
TTGGAGTAATAAATCTCTGGAACAGATTTGGAATCACACGACCTGGATGGAGTGGGACAGAGAAATTAAC
AATTACACAAGCTTAATACACTCCTTAATTGAAGAATCGCAAAACCAGCAAGAAAAGAATGAACAAGAAT
TATTGGAATTAGATAAATGGGCAAGTTTGTGGAATTGGTTTAACATAACAAATTGGCTGTGGTATATAAA
ATTATTCATAATGATAGTAGGAGGCTTGGTAGGTTTAAGAATAGTTTTTGCTGTACTTTCTATAGTGAAT
AGAGTTAGGCAGGGATATTCACCATTATCGTTTCAGACCCACCTCCCAACCCCGAGGGGACCCGACAGGC
CCGAAGGAATAGAAGAAGAAGGTGGAGAGAGAGACAGAGACAGATCCATTCGATTAGTGAACGGATC
