>Addgene plasmid #158246 | pLKO_NWS.V5.VSVg_NGFR | depositor partial sequence | sequence record 305361 | Tagged NGFR
ATGGGGGCAGGTGCCACCGGCCGCGCCATGGACGGGCCGCGCCTGCTGCTGTTGCTGCTTCTGGGGGTGT
CCCTTGGAGGTGCCAAGGAGGCATGCAACTGGTCCCACCCCCAATTCGAGAAAGGAGGAGGCGGGGGAGG
GGGCAAACCAATTCCAAACCCACTGCTGGGACTGGATTCCACAGGAGGAGGCGGGGGAGGGTATACAGAT
ATCGAAATGAATAGACTCGGAAAGCCCACAGGCCTGTACACACACAGCGGTGAGTGCTGCAAAGCCTGCA
ACCTGGGCGAGGGTGTGGCCCAGCCTTGTGGAGCCAACCAGACCGTGTGTGAGCCCTGCCTGGACAGCGT
GACGTTCTCCGACGTGGTGAGCGCGACCGAGCCGTGCAAGCCGTGCACCGAGTGCGTGGGGCTCCAGAGC
ATGTCGGCGCCGTGCGTGGAGGCCGACGACGCCGTGTGCCGCTGCGCCTACGGCTACTACCAGGATGAGA
CGACTGGGCGCTGCGAGGCGTGCCGCGTGTGCGAGGCGGGCTCGGGCCTCGTGTTCTCCTGCCAGGACAA
GCAGAACACCGTGTGCGAGGAGTGCCCCGACGGCACGTATTCCGACGAGGCCAACCACGTGGACCCGTGC
CTGCCCTGCACCGTGTGCGAGGACACCGAGCGCCAGCTCCGCGAGTGCACACGCTGGGCCGACGCCGAGT
GCGAGGAGATCCCTGGCCGTTGGATTACACGGTCCACACCCCCAGAGGGCTCGGACAGCACAGCCCCCAG
CACCCAGGAGCCTGAGGCACCTCCAGAACAAGACCTCATAGCCAGCACGGTGGCAGGTGTGGTGACCACA
GTGATGGGCAGCTCCCAGCCCGTGGTGACCCGAGGCACCACCGACAACCTCATCCCTGTCTATTGCTCCA
TCCTGGCTGCTGTGGTTGTGGGCCTTGTGGCCTACATAGCCTTCAAGAGGTGGAACAGGGGTATCCTCTA
G
